>Addgene plasmid #100125 | pSN69 | addgene full sequence | sequence record 193258 | Addgene NGS Result
GGGGTTGGGGTTGCGCCTTTTCCAAGGCAGCCCTGGGTTTGCGCAGGGACGCGGCTGCTCTGGGCGTGGT
TCCGGGAAACGCAGCGGCGCCGACCCTGGGTCTCGCACATTCTTCACGTCCGTTCGCAGCGTCACCCGGA
TCTTCGCCGCTACCCTTGTGGGCCCCCCGGCGACGCTTCCTGCTCCGCCCCTAAGTCGGGAAGGTTCCTT
GCGGTTCGCGGCGTGCCGGACGTGACAAACGGAAGCCGCACGTCTCACTAGTACCCTCGCAGACGGACAG
CGCCAGGGAGCAATGGCAGCGCGCCGACCGCGATGGGCTGTGGCCAATAGCGGCTGCTCAGCAGGGCGCG
CCGAGAGCAGCGGCCGGGAAGGGGCGGTGCGGGAGGCGGGGTGTGGGGCGGTAGTGTGGGCCCTGTTCCT
GCCCGCGCGGTGTTCCGCATTCTGCAAGCCTCCGGAGCGCACGTCGGCAGTCGGCTCCCTCGTTGACCGA
ATCACCGACCTCTCTCCCCAGGGGGATCCACCGGTATGGTGAGCAAGGGCGAGGAGCTGTTCACCGGGGT
GGTGCCCATCCTGGTCGAGCTGGACGGCGACGTAAACGGCCACAAGTTCAGCGTGTCCGGCGAGGGCGAG
GGCGATGCCACCTACGGCAAGCTGACCCTGAAGTTCATCTGCACCACCGGCAAGCTGCCCGTGCCCTGGC
CCACCCTCGTGACCACCCTGACCTGGGGCGTGCAGTGCTTCGCCCGCTACCCCGACCACATGAAGCAGCA
CGACTTCTTCAAGTCCGCCATGCCCGAAGGCTACGTCCAGGAGCGCACCATCTTCTTCAAGGACGACGGC
AACTACAAGACCCGCGCCGAGGTGAAGTTCGAGGGCGACACCCTGGTGAACCGCATCGAGCTGAAGGGCA
TCGACTTCAAGGAGGACGGCAACATCCTGGGGCACAAGCTGGAGTACAACGCCATCAGCGACAACGTCTA
TATCACCGCCGACAAGCAGAAGAACGGCATCAAGGCCAACTTCAAGATCCGCCACAACATCGAGGACGGC
AGCGTGCAGCTCGCCGACCACTACCAGCAGAACACCCCCATCGGCGACGGCCCCGTGCTGCTGCCCGACA
ACCACTACCTGAGCACCCAGTCCAAGCTGAGCAAAGACCCCAACGAGAAGCGCGATCACATGGTCCTGCT
GGAGTTCGTGACCGCCGCCGGGATCACTCTCGGCATGGACGAGCTGTACAAGGGATCTGGAGCAACAAAC
TTCTCACTACTCAAACAAGCAGGTGACGTGGAGGAGAATCCCGGCCCTATGGTCAAGAGGCGAACACACA
ACGTCTTGGAGCGCCAGAGGAGGAACGAGCTAAAACGGAGCTTTTTTGCCCTGCGTGACCAGATCCCGGA
GTTGGAAAACAATGAAAAGGCCCCCAAGGTAGTTATCCTTAAAAAAGCCACAGCATACATCCTGTCCGTC
CAAGCAGAGGAGCAAAAGCTCATTTCTGAAGAGGACTTGTTGCGGAAACGACGAGAACAGTTGAAACACA
AACTTGAACAGCTACGGAACTCTTGTGCGTACCCCTACGACGTGCCCGACTACGCCTAAGTCGACAATCA
ACCTCTGGATTACAAAATTTGTGAAAGATTGACTGGTATTCTTAACTATGTTGCTCCTTTTACGCTATGT
GGATACGCTGCTTTAATGCCTTTGTATCATGCTATTGCTTCCCGTATGGCTTTCATTTTCTCCTCCTTGT
ATAAATCCTGGTTGCTGTCTCTTTATGAGGAGTTGTGGCCCGTTGTCAGGCAACGTGGCGTGGTGTGCAC
TGTGTTTGCTGACGCAACCCCCACTGGTTGGGGCATTGCCACCACCTGTCAGCTCCTTTCCGGGACTTTC
GCTTTCCCCCTCCCTATTGCCACGGCGGAACTCATCGCCGCCTGCCTTGCCCGCTGCTGGACAGGGGCTC
GGCTGTTGGGCACTGACAATTCCGTGGTGTTGTCGGGGAAGCTGACGTCCTTTCCATGGCTGCTCGCCTG
TGTTGCCACCTGGATTCTGCGCGGGACGTCCTTCTGCTACGTCCCTTCGGCCCTCAATCCAGCGGACCTT
CCTTCCCGCGGCCTGCTGCCGGCTCTGCGGCCTCTTCCGCGTCTTCGCCTTCGCCCTCAGACGAGTCGGA
TCTCCCTTTGGGCCGCCTCCCCGCCTGGAATTCGAGCTCGGTACCTTTAAGACCAATGACTTACAAGGCA
GCTGTAGATCTTAGCCACTTTTTAAAAGAAAAGGGGGGACTGGAAGGGCTAATTCACTCCCAACGAAGAC
AAGATATCCTGCTAGCTCCGGATCCGGACCTGTACTGGGTCTCTCTGGTTAGACCAGATCTGAGCCTGGG
AGCTCTCTGGCTAACTAGGGAACCCACTGCTTAAGCCTCAATAAAGCTTGCCTTGAGTGCTTCAAGTAGT
GTGTGCCCGTCTGTTGTGTGACTCTGGTAACTAGAGATCCCTCAGACCCTTTTAGTCAGTGTGGAAAATC
TCTAGCAGTAGTAGTTCATGTCATCTTATTATTCAGTATTTATAACTTGCAAAGAAATGAATATCAGAGA
GTGAGAGGAACTTGTTTATTGCAGCTTATAATGGTTACAAATAAAGCAATAGCATCACAAATTTCACAAA
TAAAGCATTTTTTTCACTGCATTCTAGTTGTGGTTTGTCCAAACTCATCAATGTATCTTATCATGTCTGG
CTCTAGCTATCCCGCCCCTAACTCCGCCCATCCCGCCCCTAACTCCGCCCAGTTCCGCCCATTCTCCGCC
CCATGGCTGACTAATTTTTTTTATTTATGCAGAGGCCGAGGCCGCCTCGGCCTCTGAGCTATTCCAGAAG
TAGTGAGGAGGCTTTTTTGGAGGCCTAGGGACGTACCCAATTCGCCCTATAGTGAGTCGTATTACGCGCG
CTCACTGGCCGTCGTTTTACAACGTCGTGACTGGGAAAACCCTGGCGTTACCCAACTTAATCGCCTTGCA
GCACATCCCCCTTTCGCCAGCTGGCGTAATAGCGAAGAGGCCCGCACCGATCGCCCTTCCCAACAGTTGC
GCAGCCTGAATGGCGAATGGG
[124 nt withheld, positions 3102-3225]
C
[91 nt withheld, positions 3227-3317]
A
[49 nt withheld, positions 3319-3367]
CCTTTGACGTTGGAGTCCACGTTCTTT
[37 nt withheld, positions 3395-3431]
ACCCTATCTCGGTCTATTCTTTTGATTTATAAGGGATTTTGCCGATTTCGGCCTATTGGTTAAAAAATGA
GCTGATTTAACAAAAATTTAACGCGAATTTTAACAAAATATTAACGCTTACAATTTAGGTGGCACTTTTC
GGGGAAATGTGCGCGGAACCCCTATTTGTTTATTTTTCTAAATACATTCAAATATGTATCCGCTCATGAG
ACAATAACCCTGATAAATGCTTCAATAATATTGAAAAAGGAAGAGTATGAGTATTCAACATTTCCGTGTC
GCCCTTATTCCCTTTTTTGCGGCATTTTGCCTTCCTGTTTTTGCTCACCCAGAAACGCTGGTGAAAGTAA
AAGATGCTGAAGATCAGTTGGGTGCACGAGTGGGTTACATCGAACTGGATCTCAACAGCGGTAAGATCCT
TGAGAGTTTTCGCCCCGAAGAACGTTTTCCAATGATGAGCACTTTTAAAGTTCTGCTATGTGGCGCGGTA
TTATCCCGTATTGACGCCGGGCAAGAGCAACTCGGTCGCCGCATACACTATTCTCAGAATGACTTGGTTG
AGTACTCACCAGTCACAGAAAAGCATCTTACGGATGGCATGACAGTAAGAGAATTATGCAGTGCTGCCAT
AACCATGAGTGATAACACTGCGGCCAACTTACTTCTGACAACGATCGGAGGACCGAAGGAGCTAACCGCT
TTTTTGCACAACATGGGGGATCATGTAACTCGCCTTGATCGTTGGGAACCGGAGCTGAATGAAGCCATAC
CAAACGACGAGCGTGACACCACGATGCCTGTAGCAATGGCAACAACGTTGCGCAAACTATTAACTGGCGA
ACTACTTACTCTAGCTTCCCGGCAACAATTAATAGACTGGATGGAGGCGGATAAAGTTGCAGGACCACTT
CTGCGCTCGGCCCTTCCGGCTGGCTGGTTTATTGCTGATAAATCTGGAGCCGGTGAGCGTGGGTCTCGCG
GTATCATTGCAGCACTGGGGCCAGATGGTAAGCCCTCCCGTATCGTAGTTATCTACACGACGGGGAGTCA
GGCAACTATGGATGAACGAAATAGACAGATCGCTGAGATAGGTGCCTCACTGATTAAGCATTGGTAACTG
TCAGACCAAGTTTACTCATATATACTTTAGATTGATTTAAAACTTCATTTTTAATTTAAAAGGATCTAGG
TGAAGATCCTTTTTGATAATCTCATGACCAAAATCCCTTAACGTGAGTTTTCGTTCCACTGAGCGTCAGA
CCCCGTAGAAAAGATCAAAGGATCTTCTTGAGATCCTTTTTTTCTGCGCGTAATCTGCTGCTTGCAAACA
AAAAAACCACCGCTACCAGCGGTGGTTTGTTTGCCGGATCAAGAGCTACCAACTCTTTTTCCGAAGGTAA
CTGGCTTCAGCAGAGCGCAGATACCAAATACTGTTCTTCTAGTGTAGCCGTAGTTAGGCCACCACTTCAA
GAACTCTGTAGCACCGCCTACATACCTCGCTCTGCTAATCCTGTTACCAGTGGCTGCTGCCAGTGGCGAT
AAGTCGTGTCTTACCGGGTTGGACTCAAGACGATAGTTACCGGATAAGGCGCAGCGGTCGGGCTGAACGG
GGGGTTCGTGCACACAGCCCAGCTTGGAGCGAACGACCTACACCGAACTGAGATACCTACAGCGTGAGCT
ATGAGAAAGCGCCACGCTTCCCGAAGGGAGAAAGGCGGACAGGTATCCGGTAAGCGGCAGGGTCGGAACA
GGAGAGCGCACGAGGGAGCTTCCAGGGGGAAACGCCTGGTATCTTTATAGTCCTGTCGGGTTTCGCCACC
TCTGACTTGAGCGTCGATTTTTGTGATGCTCGTCAGGGGGGCGGAGCCTATGGAAAAACGCCAGCAACGC
GGCCTTTTTACGGTTCCTGGCCTTTTGCTGGCCTTTTGCTCACATGTTCTTTCCTGCGTTATCCCCTGAT
TCTGTGGATAACCGTATTACCGCCTTTGAGTGAGCTGATACCGCTCGCCGCAGCCGAACGACCGAGCGCA
GCGAGTCAGTGAGCGAGGAAGCGGAAGAGCGCCCAATACGCAAACCGCCTCTCCCCGCGCGTTGGCCGAT
TCATTAATGCAGCTGGCACGACAGGTTTCCCGACTGGAAAGCGGGCAGTGAGCGCAACGCAATTAATGTG
AGTTAGCTCACTCATTAGGCACCCCAGGTTTTACACTTTATGCTTCCGGCTCGTATGTTGTGTGGAATTG
TGAGCGGATAACAATTTCACACAGGAAACAGCTATGACCATGATTACGCCAAGCGCGCAATTAACCCTCA
CTAAAGGGAACAAAAGCTGGAGCTGCAAGCTTAATGTAGTCTTATGCAATACTCTTGTAGTCTTGCAACA
TGGTAACGATGAGTTAGCAACATGCCTTACAAGGAGAGAAAAAGCACCGTGCATGCCGATTGGTGGAAGT
AAGGTGGTACGATCGTGCCTTATTAGGAAGGCAACAGACGGGTCTGACATGGATTGGACGAACCACTGAA
TTGCCGCATTGCAGAGATATTGTATTTAAGTGCCTAGCTCGATACATAAACGGGTCTCTCTGGTTAGACC
AGATCTGAGCCTGGGAGCTCTCTGGCTAACTAGGGAACCCACTGCTTAAGCCTCAATAAAGCTTGCCTTG
AGTGCTTCAAGTAGTGTGTGCCCGTCTGTTGTGTGACTCTGGTAACTAGAGATCCCTCAGACCCTTTTAG
TCAGTGTGGAAAATCTCTAGCAGTGGCGCCCGAACAGGGACTTGAAAGCGAAAGGGAAACCAGAGGAGCT
CTCTCGACGCAGGACTCGGCTTGCTGAAGCGCGCACGGCAAGAGGCGAGGGGCGGCGACTGGTGAGTACG
CCAAAAATTTTGACTAGCGGAGGCTAGAAGGAGAGAGATGGGTGCGAGAGCGTCAGTATTAAGCGGGGGA
GAATTAGATCGCGATGGGAAAAAATTCGGTTAAGGCCAGGGGGAAAGAAAAAATATAAATTAAAACATAT
AGTATGGGCAAGCAGGGAGCTAGAACGATTCGCAGTTAATCCTGGCCTGTTAGAAACATCAGAAGGCTGT
AGACAAATACTGGGACAGCTACAACCATCCCTTCAGACAGGATCAGAAGAACTTAGATCATTATATAATA
CAGTAGCAACCCTCTATTGTGTGCATCAAAGGATAGAGATAAAAGACACCAAGGAAGCTTTAGACAAGAT
AGAGGAAGAGCAAAACAAAAGTAAGACCACCGCACAGCAAGCGGCCGCTGATCTTCAGACCTGGAGGAGG
AGATATGAGGGACAATTGGAGAAGTGAATTATATAAATATAAAGTAGTAAAAATTGAACCATTAGGAGTA
GCACCCACCAAGGCAAAGAGAAGAGTGGTGCAGAGAGAAAAAAGAGCAGTGGGAATAGGAGCTTTGTTCC
TTGGGTTCTTGGGAGCAGCAGGAAGCACTATGGGCGCAGCGTCAATGACGCTGACGGTACAGGCCAGACA
ATTATTGTCTGGTATAGTGCAGCAGCAGAACAATTTGCTGAGGGCTATTGAGGCGCAACAGCATCTGTTG
CAACTCACAGTCTGGGGCATCAAGCAGCTCCAGGCAAGAATCCTGGCTGTGGAAAGATACCTAAAGGATC
AACAGCTCCTGGGGATTTGGGGTTGCTCTGGAAAACTCATTTGCACCACTGCTGTGCCTTGGAATGCTAG
TTGGAGTAATAAATCTCTGGAACAGATTTGGAATCACACGACCTGGATGGAGTGGGACAGAGAAATTAAC
AATTACACAAGCTTAATACACTCCTTAATTGAAGAATCGCAAAACCAGCAAGAAAAGAATGAACAAGAAT
TATTGGAATTAGATAAATGGGCAAGTTTGTGGAATTGGTTTAACATAACAAATTGGCTGTGGTATATAAA
ATTATTCATAATGATAGTAGGAGGCTTGGTAGGTTTAAGAATAGTTTTTGCTGTACTTTCTATAGTGAAT
AGAGTTAGGCAGGGATATTCACCATTATCGTTTCAGACCCACCTCCCAACCCCGAGGGGACCCGACAGGC
CCGAAGGAATAGAAGAAGAAGGTGGAGAGAGAGACAGAGACAGATCCATTCGATTAGTGAACGGATCTCG
ACGGTATCGGTTAACTTTTAAAAGAAAAGGGGGGATTGGGGGGTACAGTGCAGGGGAAAGAATAGTAGAC
ATAATAGCAACAGACATACAAACTAAAGAATTACAAAAACAAATTACAAAAATTCAAAATTTTATCGATC
ACGAGACTAGCCTCGAGAAGCTTGATATCGAATTCCAC
Features (pLannotate 1.2.2; 27 found; start..end, strand, type, name):
      1..511     +  promoter       hPGK promoter: human phosphoglycerate kinase 1 promoter
    526..1242    +  CDS            mCerulean: mCerulean is a basic (constitutively fluorescent) cyan fluorescent protein published in 2005, derived from Aequorea victoria. It is reported to be a very rapidly-maturing monomer.
   1480..1509    +  CDS            Myc: Myc (human c-Myc proto-oncogene) epitope tag
   1606..2194    +  misc_feature   WPRE: woodchuck hepatitis virus posttranscriptional regulatory element
   2211..2351    +  CDS            nef (fragment): NEF_HV1Z6 - Experimental evidence at protein level: Swiss-Prot protein existence level 1. Extracellular Nef protein targets CD4(+) T-lymphocytes for apoptosis by interacting with CXCR4 surface receptors. From Human immunodeficiency virus type 1 group M subtype D (isolate Z6) (HIV-1).
   2347..2527    +  LTR            5' LTR (truncated): truncated 5' long terminal repeat (LTR) from HIV-1
   2599..2720    +  polyA_signal   SV40 poly(A) signal: SV40 polyadenylation signal
   2760..2895    +  rep_origin     SV40 ori: SV40 origin of replication
   2916..2934    -  promoter       T7 promoter: promoter for bacteriophage T7 RNA polymerase
   2942..3097    +  CDS            lacZα (fragment): LacZα fragment of β-galactosidase; lacZ fragment
   3102..3530    +  rep_origin     f1 ori (sequence partly withheld): f1 bacteriophage origin of replication; arrow indicates direction of (+) strand synthesis
   3583..3687    +  promoter       AmpR promoter: bla
   3688..4548    +  CDS            AmpR: β-lactamase; bla; confers resistance to ampicillin, carbenicillin, and related antibiotics
   4719..5307    +  rep_origin     ori: high-copy-number ColE1/pMB1/pBR322/pUC origin of replication
   5490..5582    +  CDS            lacI (fragment): lac repressor; lacI; The lac repressor binds to the lac operator to inhibit transcription in E. coli. This inhibition can be relieved by adding lactose or isopropyl-β-D-thiogalactopyranoside (IPTG).
   5595..5616    +  protein_bind   CAP binding site: CAP binding activates transcription in the presence of cAMP. E. coli catabolite activator protein
   5631..5661    +  promoter       lac promoter: promoter for the E. coli lac operon
   5669..5685    +  protein_bind   lac operator: The lac repressor binds to the lac operator to inhibit transcription in E. coli. This inhibition can be relieved by adding lactose or isopropyl-β-D-thiogalactopyranoside (IPTG). lac repressor encoded by lacI
   5730..5748    +  promoter       T3 promoter: promoter for bacteriophage T3 RNA polymerase
   5776..6002    +  promoter       RSV promoter: Rous sarcoma virus enhancer/promoter
   6003..6183    +  LTR            5' LTR (truncated): truncated 5' long terminal repeat (LTR) from HIV-1
   6230..6355    +  misc_feature   HIV-1 Ψ: packaging signal of human immunodeficiency virus type 1
   6339..6702    +  CDS            HIV-1 gag (fragment): gag protein from human immunodeficiency virus 1; gag
   6848..7081    +  misc_feature   RRE: The Rev response element (RRE) of HIV-1 allows for Rev-dependent mRNA export from the nucleus to the cytoplasm.
   7458..7558    +  CDS            Rev (fragment): human immunodeficiency virus 1 (HIV-1) Rev protein; rev; enhances nuclear export of unspliced and incompletely spliced viral mRNAs
   7577..7694    +  misc_feature   cPPT/CTS: central polypurine tract and central termination sequence of HIV-1
   7714..7737    -  misc_feature   MCS (fragment): pBluescript multiple cloning site
