[The description below was written by a language model from this plasmid's Addgene catalogue record and pLannotate feature annotations shown in this document.]
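Description:
pSN69 is a lentiviral mammalian expression plasmid built on the pLM-mCerulean-cMYC backbone, in which full-length human cMYC has been replaced by a fragment described as the putative DNA-binding domain (DBD) of cMYC carrying an HA tag. It is maintained in E. coli through a high-copy ColE1/pUC-type origin with ampicillin selection (AmpR, β-lactamase). The bacterial portion also retains pBluescript-derived remnants such as an f1 origin, lac promoter/operator, lacZα fragment and T3/T7 promoters.

The viral cassette has the layout of a third-generation transfer vector. An RSV promoter fused to a truncated HIV-1 5' LTR drives genomic RNA production in packaging cells. It is followed by the Ψ packaging signal with a partial gag sequence, the Rev response element for Rev-dependent nuclear export, and the cPPT/CTS element, which is generally included to aid transduction. Inside this, the human PGK promoter drives a single open reading frame encoding the cyan fluorescent protein mCerulean, joined through a P2A self-cleaving peptide to the cMYC DBD. Cyan fluorescence therefore marks cells that also produce the separate MYC fragment. The annotation does not call out the P2A, the HA tag or the DBD itself. It flags only a short match to the Myc epitope, which is consistent with a C-terminal portion of cMYC being present. A WPRE downstream enhances transcript expression, followed by the truncated 3' LTR and an SV40 poly(A) signal and origin.

The associated study concerns transcriptional activators in the reprogramming of human fibroblasts. The construct thus appears suited to delivering the isolated MYC DBD, without the rest of the protein, in such experiments.
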