Addgene plasmid #100125: pSN69
Purpose: expresses putative cMYC DBD with a HA tag
Depositing lab: Mark Ptashne. Depositing organization: Memorial Sloan-Kettering Cancer Center. Publication: OCT4 and SOX2 Work as Transcriptional Activators in Reprogramming Human Fibroblasts. Narayan S, Bryant G, Shah S, Berrozpe G, Ptashne M. Cell Rep. 2017 Aug 15;20(7):1585-1596. doi: 10.1016/j.celrep.2017.07.071. PubMed 28813671.
Backbone
  Vector backbone: pLM-mCerulean-cMYC
  Backbone manufacturer: Michel Sadelain (Addgene plasmid # 23244)
  Vector type: Mammalian Expression, Lentiviral
Growth in bacteria
  Bacterial resistance: Ampicillin, 100 μg/mL
  Growth temperature: 37°C
  Growth strain: NEB Stable
  Copy number: Unknown
Gene/Insert
  Gene/Insert name: mCerulean-P2A-putative cMYC DBD with a HA tag
  Species: H. sapiens (human)
  Mutation: Insert corresponds to the DBD of cMYC
  Entrez Gene: MYC (a.k.a. MRTL, MYCC, bHLHe39, c-Myc)
  Cloning method: Ligation Independent Cloning
  Sequencing primers: 5′ unknown
Terms and licenses: Academic/Nonprofit Terms; Industry Terms: Not Available to Industry
How to cite: pSN69 was a gift from Mark Ptashne (Addgene plasmid # 100125 ; http://n2t.net/addgene:100125 ; RRID:Addgene_100125)
